>Addgene plasmid #118325 | Flag-Rap1b | addgene full sequence | sequence record 227217 | Addgene NGS Result
AGCAAAATTTAAGCTACAACAAGGCAAGGCTTGACCGACAATTGCATGAAGAATCTGCTTAGGGTTAGGC
GTTTTGCGCTGCTTCGCGATGTACGGGCCAGATATACGCGTTGACATTGATTATTGACTAGTTATTAATA
GTAATCAATTACGGGGTCATTAGTTCATAGCCCATATATGGAGTTCCGCGTTACATAACTTACGGTAAAT
GGCCCGCCTGGCTGACCGCCCAACGACCCCCGCCCATTGACGTCAATAATGACGTATGTTCCCATAGTAA
CGCCAATAGGGACTTTCCATTGACGTCAATGGGTGGAGTATTTACGGTAAACTGCCCACTTGGCAGTACA
TCAAGTGTATCATATGCCAAGTACGCCCCCTATTGACGTCAATGACGGTAAATGGCCCGCCTGGCATTAT
GCCCAGTACATGACCTTATGGGACTTTCCTACTTGGCAGTACATCTACGTATTAGTCATCGCTATTACCA
TGGTGATGCGGTTTTGGCAGTACATCAATGGGCGTGGATAGCGGTTTGACTCACGGGGATTTCCAAGTCT
CCACCCCATTGACGTCAATGGGAGTTTGTTTTGGCACCAAAATCAACGGGACTTTCCAAAATGTCGTAAC
AACTCCGCCCCATTGACGCAAATGGGCGGTAGGCGTGTACGGTGGGAGGTCTATATAAGCAGAGCTCTCT
GGCTAACTAGAGAACCCACTGCTTACTGGCTTATCGAAATTAATACGACTCACTATAGGGAGACCCAAGC
TTGGTACCGAGCTCGGATCCGCCACCATGGACTACAAGGACGACGATGACAAGGACTACAAGGACGACGA
TGACAAGAATTCTCGTGAGTATAAGCTAGTCGTTCTTGGCTCTGGAGGCGTTGGAAAATCTGCTCTGACT
GTACAGTTTGTTCAAGGAATTTTTGTTGAAAAATATGATCCTACGATAGAAGATTCTTATAGAAAGCAAG
TTGAAGTAGATGCACAGCAGTGTATGCTTGAAATCTTGGATACTGCAGGAACGGAACAATTCACAGCAAT
GAGGGATTTGTACATGAAAAATGGACAAGGCTTTGCGTTAGTTTATTCCATCACAGCACAGTCCACATTT
AATGATTTACAAGATCTGAGAGAACAGATACTTCGAGTTAAAGACACGGATGATGTTCCAATGATTCTGG
TTGGTAATAAGTGTGACTTGGAAGATGAAAGAGTTGTAGGAAAGGAACAAGGTCAAAATCTAGCAAGACA
GTGGAACAACTGTGCATTCTTAGAATCCTCTGCAAAATCAAAAATAAATGTTAATGAGATCTTTTATGAC
CTAGTGCGACAAATTAACAGAAAAACTCCAGTGCCTGGGAAGGCCCGCAAAAAGTCATCATGTCAGCTGC
TTTAATCTAGAGGGCCCTATTCTATAGTGTCACCTAAATGCTAGAGCTCGCTGATCAGCCTCGACTGTGC
CTTCTAGTTGCCAGCCATCTGTTGTTTGCCCCTCCCCCGTGCCTTCCTTGACCCTGGAAGGTGCCACTCC
CACTGTCCTTTCCTAATAAAATGAGGAAATTGCATCGCATTGTCTGAGTAGGTGTCATTCTATTCTGGGG
GGTGGGGTGGGGCAGGACAGCAAGGGGGAGGATTGGGAAGACAATAGCAGGCATGCTGGGGATGCGGTGG
GCTCTATGGCTTCTGAGGCGGAAAGAACCAGCTGGGGCTCTAGGGGGTATCCCC
[124 nt withheld, positions 1735-1858]
C
[91 nt withheld, positions 1860-1950]
A
[49 nt withheld, positions 1952-2000]
CCTTTGACGTTGGAGTCCACGTTCTTT
[37 nt withheld, positions 2028-2064]
ACCCTATCTCGGTCTATTCTTTTGATTTATAAGGGATTTTGCCGATTTCGGCCTATTGGTTAAAAAATGA
GCTGATTTAACAAAAATTTAACGCGAATTAATTCTGTGGAATGTGTGTCAGTTAGGGTGTGGAAAGTCCC
CAGGCTCCCCAGCAGGCAGAAGTATGCAAAGCATGCATCTCAATTAGTCAGCAACCAGGTGTGGAAAGTC
CCCAGGCTCCCCAGCAGGCAGAAGTATGCAAAGCATGCATCTCAATTAGTCAGCAACCATAGTCCCGCCC
CTAACTCCGCCCATCCCGCCCCTAACTCCGCCCAGTTCCGCCCATTCTCCGCCCCATGGCTGACTAATTT
TTTTTATTTATGCAGAGGCCGAGGCCGCCTCTGCCTCTGAGCTATTCCAGAAGTAGTGAGGAGGCTTTTT
TGGAGGCCTAGGCTTTTGCAAAAAGCTCCCGGGAGCTTGTATATCCATTTTCGGATCTGATCAAGAGACA
GGATGAGGATCGTTTCGCATGATTGAACAAGATGGATTGCACGCAGGTTCTCCGGCCGCTTGGGTGGAGA
GGCTATTCGGCTATGACTGGGCACAACAGACAATCGGCTGCTCTGATGCCGCCGTGTTCCGGCTGTCAGC
GCAGGGGCGCCCGGTTCTTTTTGTCAAGACCGACCTGTCCGGTGCCCTGAATGAACTGCAGGACGAGGCA
GCGCGGCTATCGTGGCTGGCCACGACGGGCGTTCCTTGCGCAGCTGTGCTCGACGTTGTCACTGAAGCGG
GAAGGGACTGGCTGCTATTGGGCGAAGTGCCGGGGCAGGATCTCCTGTCATCTCACCTTGCTCCTGCCGA
GAAAGTATCCATCATGGCTGATGCAATGCGGCGGCTGCATACGCTTGATCCGGCTACCTGCCCATTCGAC
CACCAAGCGAAACATCGCATCGAGCGAGCACGTACTCGGATGGAAGCCGGTCTTGTCGATCAGGATGATC
TGGACGAAGAGCATCAGGGGCTCGCGCCAGCCGAACTGTTCGCCAGGCTCAAGGCGCGCATGCCCGACGG
CGAGGATCTCGTCGTGACCCATGGCGATGCCTGCTTGCCGAATATCATGGTGGAAAATGGCCGCTTTTCT
GGATTCATCGACTGTGGCCGGCTGGGTGTGGCGGACCGCTATCAGGACATAGCGTTGGCTACCCGTGATA
TTGCTGAAGAGCTTGGCGGCGAATGGGCTGACCGCTTCCTCGTGCTTTACGGTATCGCCGCTCCCGATTC
GCAGCGCATCGCCTTCTATCGCCTTCTTGACGAGTTCTTCTGAGCGGGACTCTGGGGTTCGAAATGACCG
ACCAAGCGACGCCCAACCTGCCATCACGAGATTTCGATTCCACCGCCGCCTTCTATGAAAGGTTGGGCTT
CGGAATCGTTTTCCGGGACGCCGGCTGGATGATCCTCCAGCGCGGGGATCTCATGCTGGAGTTCTTCGCC
CACCCCAACTTGTTTATTGCAGCTTATAATGGTTACAAATAAAGCAATAGCATCACAAATTTCACAAATA
AAGCATTTTTTTCACTGCATTCTAGTTGTGGTTTGTCCAAACTCATCAATGTATCTTATCATGTCTGTAT
ACCGTCGACCTCTAGCTAGAGCTTGGCGTAATCATGGTCATAGCTGTTTCCTGTGTGAAATTGTTATCCG
CTCACAATTCCACACAACATACGAGCCGGAAGCATAAAGTGTAAAGCCTGGGGTGCCTAATGAGTGAGCT
AACTCACATTAATTGCGTTGCGCTCACTGCCCGCTTTCCAGTCGGGAAACCTGTCGTGCCAGCTGCATTA
ATGAATCGGCCAACGCGCGGGGAGAGGCGGTTTGCGTATTGGGCGCTCTTCCGCTTCCTCGCTCACTGAC
TCGCTGCGCTCGGTCGTTCGGCTGCGGCGAGCGGTATCAGCTCACTCAAAGGCGGTAATACGGTTATCCA
CAGAATCAGGGGATAACGCAGGAAAGAACATGTGAGCAAAAGGCCAGCAAAAGGCCAGGAACCGTAAAAA
GGCCGCGTTGCTGGCGTTTTTCCATAGGCTCCGCCCCCCTGACGAGCATCACAAAAATCGACGCTCAAGT
CAGAGGTGGCGAAACCCGACAGGACTATAAAGATACCAGGCGTTTCCCCCTGGAAGCTCCCTCGTGCGCT
CTCCTGTTCCGACCCTGCCGCTTACCGGATACCTGTCCGCCTTTCTCCCTTCGGGAAGCGTGGCGCTTTC
TCATAGCTCACGCTGTAGGTATCTCAGTTCGGTGTAGGTCGTTCGCTCCAAGCTGGGCTGTGTGCACGAA
CCCCCCGTTCAGCCCGACCGCTGCGCCTTATCCGGTAACTATCGTCTTGAGTCCAACCCGGTAAGACACG
ACTTATCGCCACTGGCAGCAGCCACTGGTAACAGGATTAGCAGAGCGAGGTATGTAGGCGGTGCTACAGA
GTTCTTGAAGTGGTGGCCTAACTACGGCTACACTAGAAGAACAGTATTTGGTATCTGCGCTCTGCTGAAG
CCAGTTACCTTCGGAAAAAGAGTTGGTAGCTCTTGATCCGGCAAACAAACCACCGCTGGTAGCGGTGGTT
TTTTTGTTTGCAAGCAGCAGATTACGCGCAGAAAAAAAGGATCTCAAGAAGATCCTTTGATCTTTTCTAC
GGGGTCTGACGCTCAGTGGAACGAAAACTCACGTTAAGGGATTTTGGTCATGAGATTATCAAAAAGGATC
TTCACCTAGATCCTTTTAAATTAAAAATGAAGTTTTAAATCAATCTAAAGTATATATGAGTAAACTTGGT
CTGACAGTTACCAATGCTTAATCAGTGAGGCACCTATCTCAGCGATCTGTCTATTTCGTTCATCCATAGT
TGCCTGACTCCCCGTCGTGTAGATAACTACGATACGGGAGGGCTTACCATCTGGCCCCAGTGCTGCAATG
ATACCGCGAGACCCACGCTCACCGGCTCCAGATTTATCAGCAATAAACCAGCCAGCCGGAAGGGCCGAGC
GCAGAAGTGGTCCTGCAACTTTATCCGCCTCCATCCAGTCTATTAATTGTTGCCGGGAAGCTAGAGTAAG
TAGTTCGCCAGTTAATAGTTTGCGCAACGTTGTTGCCATTGCTACAGGCATCGTGGTGTCACGCTCGTCG
TTTGGTATGGCTTCATTCAGCTCCGGTTCCCAACGATCAAGGCGAGTTACATGATCCCCCATGTTGTGCA
AAAAAGCGGTTAGCTCCTTCGGTCCTCCGATCGTTGTCAGAAGTAAGTTGGCCGCAGTGTTATCACTCAT
GGTTATGGCAGCACTGCATAATTCTCTTACTGTCATGCCATCCGTAAGATGCTTTTCTGTGACTGGTGAG
TACTCAACCAAGTCATTCTGAGAATAGTGTATGCGGCGACCGAGTTGCTCTTGCCCGGCGTCAATACGGG
ATAATACCGCGCCACATAGCAGAACTTTAAAAGTGCTCATCATTGGAAAACGTTCTTCGGGGCGAAAACT
CTCAAGGATCTTACCGCTGTTGAGATCCAGTTCGATGTAACCCACTCGTGCACCCAACTGATCTTCAGCA
TCTTTTACTTTCACCAGCGTTTCTGGGTGAGCAAAAACAGGAAGGCAAAATGCCGCAAAAAAGGGAATAA
GGGCGACACGGAAATGTTGAATACTCATACTCTTCCTTTTTCAATATTATTGAAGCATTTATCAGGGTTA
TTGTCTCATGAGCGGATACATATTTGAATGTATTTAGAAAAATAAACAAATAGGGGTTCCGCGCACATTT
CCCCGAAAAGTGCCACCTGACGTCGACGGATCGGGAGATCTCCCGATCCCCTATGGTGCACTCTCAGTAC
AATCTGCTCTGATGCCGCATAGTTAAGCCAGTATCTGCTCCCTGCTTGTGTGTTGGAGGTCGCTGAGTAG
TGCGCG
Features (pLannotate 1.2.2; 23 found; start..end, strand, type, name):
    113..492     +  enhancer       CMV enhancer: human cytomegalovirus immediate early enhancer
    493..696     +  promoter       CMV promoter: human cytomegalovirus (CMV) immediate early promoter
    692..725     +  LTR            5' LTR (truncated) (fragment): truncated 5' long terminal repeat (LTR) from HIV-1
    741..759     +  promoter       T7 promoter: promoter for bacteriophage T7 RNA polymerase
    803..823     +  CDS            FLAG (fragment): FLAG® epitope tag, followed by an enterokinase cleavage site
    827..847     +  CDS            FLAG (fragment): FLAG® epitope tag, followed by an enterokinase cleavage site
    854..1402    +  CDS            RAP1B: RAP1B_HUMAN - Experimental evidence at protein level: Swiss-Prot protein existence level 1. GTP-binding protein that possesses intrinsic GTPase activity. Contributes to the polarizing activity of KRIT1 and CDH5 in the establishment and maintenance of correct endothelial cell polarity and vascular lumen. Required for the localization of phosphorylated PRKCZ, PARD3 and TIAM1 to the cell junction. Plays a role in the establishment of basal endothelial barrier function. From Homo sapiens (Human).
   1421..1439    -  promoter       SP6 promoter: promoter for bacteriophage SP6 RNA polymerase
   1465..1689    +  polyA_signal   bGH poly(A) signal: bovine growth hormone polyadenylation signal
   1693..1714    +  promoter       SV40 promoter (fragment): SV40 enhancer and early promoter
   1735..2163    +  rep_origin     f1 ori (sequence partly withheld): f1 bacteriophage origin of replication; arrow indicates direction of (+) strand synthesis
   2177..2506    +  promoter       SV40 promoter: SV40 enhancer and early promoter
   2573..3364    +  CDS            neo: KKA2_KLEPN - Also known as kan, nptII. Experimental evidence at protein level: Swiss-Prot protein existence level 1. Resistance to kanamycin, neomycin, paromomycin, ribostamycin, butirosin and gentamicin B. From Klebsiella pneumoniae.
   3388..3546    +  CDS            ble (fragment): BLE_KLEPN - Experimental evidence at protein level: Swiss-Prot protein existence level 1. Binding protein with a strong affinity to the bleomycin family of antibiotics. Binds to CL990; an antimitotic-antibiotic compound. From Klebsiella pneumoniae.
   3541..3662    +  polyA_signal   SV40 poly(A) signal: SV40 polyadenylation signal
   3735..3751    -  protein_bind   lac operator: The lac repressor binds to the lac operator to inhibit transcription in E. coli. This inhibition can be relieved by adding lactose or isopropyl-β-D-thiogalactopyranoside (IPTG). lac repressor encoded by lacI
   3759..3789    -  promoter       lac promoter: promoter for the E. coli lac operon
   3804..3825    -  protein_bind   CAP binding site: CAP binding activates transcription in the presence of cAMP. E. coli catabolite activator protein
   3838..3930    -  CDS            lacI (fragment): lac repressor; lacI; The lac repressor binds to the lac operator to inhibit transcription in E. coli. This inhibition can be relieved by adding lactose or isopropyl-β-D-thiogalactopyranoside (IPTG).
   4113..4701    -  rep_origin     ori: high-copy-number ColE1/pMB1/pBR322/pUC origin of replication
   4872..5732    -  CDS            AmpR: β-lactamase; bla; confers resistance to ampicillin, carbenicillin, and related antibiotics
   5733..5837    -  promoter       AmpR promoter: bla
   5896..5948    -  misc_feature   bom (fragment): basis of mobility region from pBR322
