[The description below was written by a language model from this plasmid's Addgene catalogue record and pLannotate feature annotations shown in this document.]
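Description:
Flag-Rap1b is a mammalian expression plasmid built on the pcDNA3 backbone that drives production of bovine Rap1b, a small Ras-family GTP-binding protein, carrying an N-terminal FLAG epitope. The roughly 6 kb plasmid is maintained in E. coli through a high-copy ColE1/pUC-type origin and selected with ampicillin via the β-lactamase gene and its native promoter. An f1 origin is also present, a standard backbone feature allowing single-stranded DNA production.

The expression cassette consists of the human cytomegalovirus immediate-early enhancer and promoter, followed by the FLAG coding region, the Rap1b open reading frame, and the bovine growth hormone polyadenylation signal. The feature table detects two adjacent partial FLAG matches just upstream of the insert, suggesting that the tag region may contain a tandem or extended FLAG sequence, although the catalogue entry simply lists a single N-terminal Flag supplied by the backbone. The automated annotation labels the coding sequence by its closest match, human RAP1B, whereas the repository record gives the species as bovine; the two orthologues are highly conserved. The insert was cloned between EcoRI and XbaI sites and is flanked by T7 and SP6 phage promoters, which are useful for sequencing or in vitro transcription. A separate SV40 early promoter drives the neomycin phosphotransferase gene with an SV40 polyadenylation signal, permitting G418 selection of stably transfected mammalian cells. Short hits to an HIV-1 LTR, ble, lacI and bom are likely backbone remnants or annotation artefacts.

The plasmid is intended for transient or stable expression of epitope-tagged Rap1b in mammalian cells, allowing detection or immunoprecipitation through the FLAG tag. The associated work concerns how protein kinase A-dependent phosphorylation of Rap1 affects its membrane localization and cell migration.
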