Addgene plasmid #118325: Flag-Rap1b
Purpose: Expression of bovine Rap1b
Depositing lab: Philip Stork. Depositing organization: Oregon Health & Science University. Publication: Protein kinase A-dependent phosphorylation of Rap1 regulates its membrane localization and cell migration. Takahashi M, Dillon TJ, Liu C, Kariya Y, Wang Z, Stork PJ. J Biol Chem. 2013 Sep 27;288(39):27712-23. doi: 10.1074/jbc.M113.466904. Epub 2013 Aug 14. PubMed 23946483.
Backbone
  Vector backbone: pcDNA3
  Backbone manufacturer: invitrogen
  Vector type: Mammalian Expression
Growth in bacteria
  Bacterial resistance: Ampicillin, 100 μg/mL
  Growth temperature: 37°C
  Growth strain: DH5alpha
  Copy number: High Copy
Gene/Insert
  Gene/Insert name: Rap1b
  Species: B. taurus (bovine)
  Insert size (bp): 555
  Entrez Gene: RAP1B
  Promoter: CMV
  Tag / fusion protein: Flag (N terminal on backbone)
  Cloning method: Restriction Enzyme; 5′ cloning site EcoRI (unknown if destroyed); 3′ cloning site XbaI (unknown if destroyed)
  Sequencing primers: 5′ T7
Terms and licenses: Academic/Nonprofit Terms; Industry Terms: Not Available to Industry
How to cite: Flag-Rap1b was a gift from Philip Stork (Addgene plasmid # 118325 ; http://n2t.net/addgene:118325 ; RRID:Addgene_118325)
