>Addgene plasmid #118325 | Flag-Rap1b | depositor partial sequence | sequence record 223456 | T7
CAGCTCGAGCTCGGATCCGCCACCATGGACTACAAGGACGACGATGACAAGGACTACAAGGACGACGATG
ACAAGAATTCTCGTGAGTATAAGCTAGTCGTTCTTGGCTCTGGAGGCGTTGGAAAATCTGCTCTGACTGT
ACAGTTTGTTCAAGGAATTTTTGTTGAAAAATATGATCCTACGATAGAAGATTCTTATAGAAAGCAAGTT
GAAGTAGATGCACAGCAGTGTATGCTTGAAATCTTGGATACTGCAGGAACGGAACAATTCACAGCAATGA
GGGATTTGTACATGAAAAATGGACAAGGCTTTGCGTTAGTTTATTCCATCACAGCACAGTCCACATTTAA
TGATTTACAAGATCTGAGAGAACAGATACTTCGAGTTAAAGACACGGATGATGTTCCAATGATTCTGGTT
GGTAATAAGTGTGACTTGGAAGATGAAAGAGTTGTAGGAAAGGAACAAGGTCAAAATCTAGCAAGACAGT
GGAACAACTGTGCATTCTTAGAATCCTCTGCAAAATCAAAAATAAATGTTAATGAGATCTTTTATGACCT
AGTGCGACAGATTAACAGAAAAACTCCAGTGCCTGGGAAGGCCCGCAAAAAGTCGTCATGTCAGCTGCTT
TAATCTAGAGGGCCCTATTCTATAGTGTCACCTAAATGCTAGAGCTCGCTGATCAGCCTCGACTGTGCCT
TCTAGTTGCCAGCCATCTGTTGTTTGCCCCTCCCCCGTGCCTTCCTTGACCCTGGAAGGTGCCACTCCCA
CTGTCCTTTCCTAATAAAATGAGGAAATTGCATCGCATTGTCTGAGTAGGTGTCATTCTATTCTGGGGGG
GTGGGGTGGGGCAGGACAGCAAGGGGGAGGATTGGGAAGACAATAGCACGCATGCTGGGGATGCGGTGGG
CTCTATGGCTTCTGAGGCGGAAAGAACCAGCTGGGGCTCTAGGGGGTATCCCCACGCGCCCTGTAGCGGC
GCATTAAGCGCGCGGTGTGTGTACGCGCAGCGTGACCGCTACACTGCAGCGCCTAGCGCCCCGCTCCTTC
GCTTTCTTCCATCGTTCTCGCCACGTTCGCTGCTTTCCGGTCAGGCTCTAATCCGAGTTCCGTTAAGTTC
CGAATTAGCTACGACCTGAACCAAAACCTGT
